>Addgene plasmid #63883 | pGL3-SV40P-Tet2 enhancer H1 | depositor full sequence | sequence record 106635 | pGL3-sv40P-Tet2 H1
GGTACCGAGCTCTTACGCGTGCTAGGATCTGCGATCTGCATCTCAATTAGTCAGCAACCATAGTCCCGCC
CCTAACTCCGCCCATCCCGCCCCTAACTCCGCCCAGTTCCGCCCATTCTCCGCCCCATCGCTGACTAATT
TTTTTTATTTATGCAGAGGCCGAGGCCGCCTCGGCCTCTGAGCTATTCCAGAAGTAGTGAGGAGGCTTTT
TTGGAGGCCTAGGCTTTTGCAAAAAGCTTGGCATTCCGGTACTGTTGGTAAAGCCACCATGGAAGACGCC
AAAAACATAAAGAAAGGCCCGGCGCCATTCTATCCGCTGGAAGATGGAACCGCTGGAGAGCAACTGCATA
AGGCTATGAAGAGATACGCCCTGGTTCCTGGAACAATTGCTTTTACAGATGCACATATCGAGGTGGACAT
CACTTACGCTGAGTACTTCGAAATGTCCGTTCGGTTGGCAGAAGCTATGAAACGATATGGGCTGAATACA
AATCACAGAATCGTCGTATGCAGTGAAAACTCTCTTCAATTCTTTATGCCGGTGTTGGGCGCGTTATTTA
TCGGAGTTGCAGTTGCGCCCGCGAACGACATTTATAATGAACGTGAATTGCTCAACAGTATGGGCATTTC
GCAGCCTACCGTGGTGTTCGTTTCCAAAAAGGGGTTGCAAAAAATTTTGAACGTGCAAAAAAAGCTCCCA
ATCATCCAAAAAATTATTATCATGGATTCTAAAACGGATTACCAGGGATTTCAGTCGATGTACACGTTCG
TCACATCTCATCTACCTCCCGGTTTTAATGAATACGATTTTGTGCCAGAGTCCTTCGATAGGGACAAGAC
AATTGCACTGATCATGAACTCCTCTGGATCTACTGGTCTGCCTAAAGGTGTCGCTCTGCCTCATAGAACT
GCCTGCGTGAGATTCTCGCATGCCAGAGATCCTATTTTTGGCAATCAAATCATTCCGGATACTGCGATTT
TAAGTGTTGTTCCATTCCATCACGGTTTTGGAATGTTTACTACACTCGGATATTTGATATGTGGATTTCG
AGTCGTCTTAATGTATAGATTTGAAGAAGAGCTGTTTCTGAGGAGCCTTCAGGATTACAAGATTCAAAGT
GCGCTGCTGGTGCCAACCCTATTCTCCTTCTTCGCCAAAAGCACTCTGATTGACAAATACGATTTATCTA
ATTTACACGAAATTGCTTCTGGTGGCGCTCCCCTCTCTAAGGAAGTCGGGGAAGCGGTTGCCAAGAGGTT
CCATCTGCCAGGTATCAGGCAAGGATATGGGCTCACTGAGACTACATCAGCTATTCTGATTACACCCGAG
GGGGATGATAAACCGGGCGCGGTCGGTAAAGTTGTTCCATTTTTTGAAGCGAAGGTTGTGGATCTGGATA
CCGGGAAAACGCTGGGCGTTAATCAAAGAGGCGAACTGTGTGTGAGAGGTCCTATGATTATGTCCGGTTA
TGTAAACAATCCGGAAGCGACCAACGCCTTGATTGACAAGGATGGATGGCTACATTCTGGAGACATAGCT
TACTGGGACGAAGACGAACACTTCTTCATCGTTGACCGCCTGAAGTCTCTGATTAAGTACAAAGGCTATC
AGGTGGCTCCCGCTGAATTGGAATCCATCTTGCTCCAACACCCCAACATCTTCGACGCAGGTGTCGCAGG
TCTTCCCGACGATGACGCCGGTGAACTTCCCGCCGCCGTTGTTGTTTTGGAGCACGGAAAGACGATGACG
GAAAAAGAGATCGTGGATTACGTCGCCAGTCAAGTAACAACCGCGAAAAAGTTGCGCGGAGGAGTTGTGT
TTGTGGACGAAGTACCGAAAGGTCTTACCGGAAAACTCGACGCAAGAAAAATCAGAGAGATCCTCATAAA
GGCCAAGAAGGGCGGAAAGATCGCCGTGTAATTCTAGAGTCGGGGCGGCCGGCCGCTTCGAGCAGACATG
ATAAGATACATTGATGAGTTTGGACAAACCACAACTAGAATGCAGTGAAAAAAATGCTTTATTTGTGAAA
TTTGTGATGCTATTGCTTTATTTGTAACCATTATAAGCTGCAATAAACAAGTTAACAACAACAATTGCAT
TCATTTTATGTTTCAGGTTCAGGGGGAGGTGTGGGAGGTTTTTTAAAGCAAGTAAAACCTCTACAAATGT
GGTAAAATCGATAAGGATCCGTCGACCAGAGCGAGCAGAGGTCCTGAATTCAATTCCCAGCAACCACATG
ATGGCTCAACCATCAGTACAGCTACTGTATACTCATATACATAAAATAAAATAAATAAATCTTTTTCAAA
AAGGGTTTTGCCTGCATGTATGTATGTGCACCATGTGCATGCCCGGTGCTTGAAGCAACCAAAAGAGGAT
GTCATATCTCTCAGAATGTAAGTTATGGATTATTGTGATATTACATGTGGTAGATTGAACCCCAAACCTC
TGGTAAGACCTGCCAGTGCTTTTAAGCACTGAGCCCTTCAGCACCAGTATATTTAATTTTAAAGTGATTT
AAATAAACAAGAAAGAATAAATTAAATCCTTCTTAGAGCAATTTTGTCATGCACATGTACATTTTTATGG
CCAAGGAAATAGGTTTCTGTGTGCAAAAGAAGCAGAGGAGACTATTACACAGTTAGACACGTGGACCTGG
GCTCTCAGCAGAGCTATTTACACTTTGCCAACCTCCAAGAGAGATGGCTTTTGTGTCTGGGGCCAGATCT
CCACCCCCTTAATTAATAGTCAAAAATCTCCTGTCCTGGCTCTGACCGGGTCATGACCCCAAGATCAAGG
TGTTTAGGTGAGACCTGCCCAATTCAAAGTTTATTTGCGGAAGCCTGGCCTGCTGAGCCTGCCTTGGCTT
AGGTTAATCTTTTGTGTCTCCCGAGGCTTGCGGAGCCGGTCTTGCTGGCCTTTTTGTTTGTTTTTGTAGG
TGATGTCTTGTTTCTCTTAATTACAGTGTCCAGTGCATTAAGTATGATCCCTTCTCACAAATGCTTTTCA
AATAACAATCAGCAGTGACAAAGGGGGATCTTGGAGGAGCTGAGGGAGGGGGAATCATAATCAGAACATA
GTGTATGAAAAAAATCCATTTCAACTTAAAAGAAGAAGGAGAAGGAAATCCTTTTTCATTTTGGGGTCTC
GGTGATCCTACTTCCCAAAGCAGGAACTATGGCCACAGGAAAGTTGTTGCTTACCAAGCCGCTCTCCCCA
CCTCCACACTGGCATCTGAAATCCTCCTGTTGGATGTCTGGCCCGCCCTACCCGGGACCCTCCTCACCCT
TGGGGGTTAACACAATAGAAAGCTTTCACTTGGGACTTCCTGCTTTCCGTCGACCGATGCCCTTGAGAGC
CTTCAACCCAGTCAGCTCCTTCCGGTGGGCGCGGGGCATGACTATCGTCGCCGCACTTATGACTGTCTTC
TTTATCATGCAACTCGTAGGACAGGTGCCGGCAGCGCTCTTCCGCTTCCTCGCTCACTGACTCGCTGCGC
TCGGTCGTTCGGCTGCGGCGAGCGGTATCAGCTCACTCAAAGGCGGTAATACGGTTATCCACAGAATCAG
GGGATAACGCAGGAAAGAACATGTGAGCAAAAGGCCAGCAAAAGGCCAGGAACCGTAAAAAGGCCGCGTT
GCTGGCGTTTTTCCATAGGCTCCGCCCCCCTGACGAGCATCACAAAAATCGACGCTCAAGTCAGAGGTGG
CGAAACCCGACAGGACTATAAAGATACCAGGCGTTTCCCCCTGGAAGCTCCCTCGTGCGCTCTCCTGTTC
CGACCCTGCCGCTTACCGGATACCTGTCCGCCTTTCTCCCTTCGGGAAGCGTGGCGCTTTCTCAATGCTC
ACGCTGTAGGTATCTCAGTTCGGTGTAGGTCGTTCGCTCCAAGCTGGGCTGTGTGCACGAACCCCCCGTT
CAGCCCGACCGCTGCGCCTTATCCGGTAACTATCGTCTTGAGTCCAACCCGGTAAGACACGACTTATCGC
CACTGGCAGCAGCCACTGGTAACAGGATTAGCAGAGCGAGGTATGTAGGCGGTGCTACAGAGTTCTTGAA
GTGGTGGCCTAACTACGGCTACACTAGAAGGACAGTATTTGGTATCTGCGCTCTGCTGAAGCCAGTTACC
TTCGGAAAAAGAGTTGGTAGCTCTTGATCCGGCAAACAAACCACCGCTGGTAGCGGTGGTTTTTTTGTTT
GCAAGCAGCAGATTACGCGCAGAAAAAAAGGATCTCAAGAAGATCCTTTGATCTTTTCTACGGGGTCTGA
CGCTCAGTGGAACGAAAACTCACGTTAAGGGATTTTGGTCATGAGATTATCAAAAAGGATCTTCACCTAG
ATCCTTTTAAATTAAAAATGAAGTTTTAAATCAATCTAAAGTATATATGAGTAAACTTGGTCTGACAGTT
ACCAATGCTTAATCAGTGAGGCACCTATCTCAGCGATCTGTCTATTTCGTTCATCCATAGTTGCCTGACT
CCCCGTCGTGTAGATAACTACGATACGGGAGGGCTTACCATCTGGCCCCAGTGCTGCAATGATACCGCGA
GACCCACGCTCACCGGCTCCAGATTTATCAGCAATAAACCAGCCAGCCGGAAGGGCCGAGCGCAGAAGTG
GTCCTGCAACTTTATCCGCCTCCATCCAGTCTATTAATTGTTGCCGGGAAGCTAGAGTAAGTAGTTCGCC
AGTTAATAGTTTGCGCAACGTTGTTGCCATTGCTACAGGCATCGTGGTGTCACGCTCGTCGTTTGGTATG
GCTTCATTCAGCTCCGGTTCCCAACGATCAAGGCGAGTTACATGATCCCCCATGTTGTGCAAAAAAGCGG
TTAGCTCCTTCGGTCCTCCGATCGTTGTCAGAAGTAAGTTGGCCGCAGTGTTATCACTCATGGTTATGGC
AGCACTGCATAATTCTCTTACTGTCATGCCATCCGTAAGATGCTTTTCTGTGACTGGTGAGTACTCAACC
AAGTCATTCTGAGAATAGTGTATGCGGCGACCGAGTTGCTCTTGCCCGGCGTCAATACGGGATAATACCG
CGCCACATAGCAGAACTTTAAAAGTGCTCATCATTGGAAAACGTTCTTCGGGGCGAAAACTCTCAAGGAT
CTTACCGCTGTTGAGATCCAGTTCGATGTAACCCACTCGTGCACCCAACTGATCTTCAGCATCTTTTACT
TTCACCAGCGTTTCTGGGTGAGCAAAAACAGGAAGGCAAAATGCCGCAAAAAAGGGAATAAGGGCGACAC
GGAAATGTTGAATACTCATACTCTTCCTTTTTCAATATTATTGAAGCATTTATCAGGGTTATTGTCTCAT
GAGCGGATACATATTTGAATGTATTTAGAAAAATAAACAAATAGGGGTTCCGCGCACATTTCCCCGAAAA
GTGCCACCTG
[124 nt withheld, positions 5401-5524]
C
[91 nt withheld, positions 5526-5616]
A
[49 nt withheld, positions 5618-5666]
CCTTTGACGTTGGAGTCCACGTTCTTT
[37 nt withheld, positions 5694-5730]
ACCCTATCTCGGTCTATTCTTTTGATTTATAAGGGATTTTGCCGATTTCGGCCTATTGGTTAAAAAATGA
GCTGATTTAACAAAAATTTAACGCGAATTTTAACAAAATATTAACGTTTACAATTTCCCATTCGCCATTC
AGGCTGCGCAACTGTTGGGAAGGGCGATCGGTGCGGGCCTCTTCGCTATTACGCCAGCCCAAGCTACCAT
GATAAGTAAGTAATATTAAGGTACGGGAGGTACTTGGAGCGGCCGCAATAAAATATCTTTATTTTCATTA
CATCTGTGTGTTGGTTTTTTGTGTGAATCGATAGTACTAACATACGCTCTCCATCAAAACAAAACGAAAC
AAAACAAACTAGCAAAATAGGCTGTCCCCAGTGCAAGTGCAGGTGCCAGAACATTTCTCTATCGATA
Features (pLannotate 1.2.2; 12 found; start..end, strand, type, name):
     37..233     +  promoter       SV40 promoter: SV40 early promoter
    269..1921    +  CDS            luciferase: firefly luciferase; luc+; enhanced luc+ version of the luciferase gene
   1962..2083    -  polyA_signal   SV40 poly(A) signal: SV40 polyadenylation signal
   2106..2174    -  CDS            large T antigen (fragment): large T antigen from SV40 (simian virus 40)
   3338..3470    +  CDS            TcR (fragment): tetracycline efflux protein; tet; confers resistance to tetracycline
   3650..4238    -  rep_origin     ori: high-copy-number ColE1/pMB1/pBR322/pUC origin of replication
   4409..5269    -  CDS            AmpR: β-lactamase; bla; confers resistance to ampicillin, carbenicillin, and related antibiotics
   5270..5374    -  promoter       AmpR promoter: bla
   5401..5856    +  rep_origin     f1 ori (sequence partly withheld): f1 bacteriophage origin of replication; arrow indicates direction of (+) strand synthesis
   5861..5928    -  CDS            lacZα (fragment): LacZα fragment of β-galactosidase; lacZ fragment
   5987..6035    +  polyA_signal   poly(A) signal: synthetic polyadenylation signal
   6049..6140    +  misc_feature   pause site: RNA polymerase II transcriptional pause signal from the human α2 globin gene
