[The description below was written by a language model from this plasmid's Addgene catalogue record and pLannotate feature annotations shown in this document.]
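Description:
pGL3-SV40P-Tet2 enhancer H1 is a firefly luciferase reporter plasmid built on the pGL3-Promoter backbone and intended for transfection into mammalian cells. It is propagated in E. coli through a high-copy ColE1/pUC-type origin and selected with ampicillin via the β-lactamase gene and its bla promoter. An f1 phage origin is also present. It carries no mammalian selection marker, consistent with transient reporter assays.

The reporter unit consists of the SV40 early promoter driving the enhanced luc+ firefly luciferase coding sequence, followed by the SV40 late polyadenylation signal. Upstream of the promoter, a synthetic poly(A) signal and an RNA polymerase II transcriptional pause site from the human α2 globin gene limit read-through transcription from the backbone that would otherwise raise background signal. The insert is a 1,148 bp mouse genomic fragment designated Tet2 enhancer H1, cloned into the SalI site with the site retained at both ends. The feature table does not annotate this fragment, but the unannotated stretch between the SV40 poly(A) region and the bacterial origin fits its size and the downstream position of that site. Because a single enzyme was used, orientation cannot be inferred from the record. Short hits labelled large T antigen, TcR and lacZα are fragmentary backbone remnants or sequence matches, not functional genes.

Since the SV40 promoter lacks its own enhancer, luciferase output reflects any enhancer activity contributed by the cloned fragment. The plasmid was made to study transcriptional control of murine Tet2, in work examining how promoter and enhancer domains regulate Tet1 and Tet2 expression during transitions between pluripotency and differentiation.
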