Addgene plasmid #63883: pGL3-SV40P-Tet2 enhancer H1
Purpose: Luciferase reporter plasmid used to study transcriptional control of murine Tet2
Depositing lab: Kian Peng Koh. Depositing organization: Katholieke Universiteit Leuven. Publication: Dynamic switching of active promoter and enhancer domains regulates Tet1 and Tet2 expression during cell state transitions between pluripotency and differentiation. Sohni A, Bartoccetti M, Khoueiry R, Spans L, Vande Velde J, De Troyer L, Pulakanti K, Claessens F, Rao S, Koh KP. Mol Cell Biol. 2015 Mar 15;35(6):1026-42. doi: 10.1128/MCB.01172-14. Epub 2015 Jan 12. PubMed 25582196.
Backbone
  Vector backbone: pGL3-Promoter
  Backbone size w/o insert (bp): 5005
  Vector type: Mammalian Expression, Luciferase
Growth in bacteria
  Bacterial resistance: Ampicillin, 100 μg/mL
  Growth temperature: 37°C
  Growth strain: DH5alpha
  Copy number: High Copy
Gene/Insert
  Gene/Insert name: Tet2 enhancer fragment H1
  Species: M. musculus (mouse)
  Insert size (bp): 1148
  Promoter: SV40
  Cloning method: Restriction Enzyme; 5′ cloning site SalI (not destroyed); 3′ cloning site SalI (not destroyed)
  Sequencing primers: 5′ SV40pA-R; 3′ RVprimer4 (GACGATAGTCATGCCCCGCG)
Terms and licenses: Academic/Nonprofit Terms; Industry Terms: Not Available to Industry
How to cite: pGL3-SV40P-Tet2 enhancer H1 was a gift from Kian Peng Koh (Addgene plasmid # 63883 ; http://n2t.net/addgene:63883 ; RRID:Addgene_63883)
