>Addgene plasmid #63883 | pGL3-SV40P-Tet2 enhancer H1 | addgene partial sequence | sequence record 108271 | L4440 5'-AGCGAGTCAGTGAGCGAG-3'
TTGCATGATAAAGAAGACAGTCATAAGTGCGGCGACGATAGTCATGCCCCGCGCCCACCGGAAGGAGCTG
ACTGGGTTGAAGGCTCTCAAGGGCATCGGTCGACGGAAAGCAGGAAGTCCCAAGTGAAAGCTTTCTATTG
TGTTAACCCCCAAGGGTGAGGAGGGTCCCGGGTAGGGCGGGCCAGACATCCAACAGGAGGATTTCAGATG
CCAGTGTGGAGGTGGGGAGAGCGGCTTGGTAAGCAACAACTTTCCTGTGGCCATAGTTCCTGCTTTGGGA
AGTAGGATCACCGAGACCCCAAAATGAAAAAGGATTTCCTTCTCCTTCTTCTTTTAAGTTGAAATGGATT
TTTTTCATACACTATGTTCTGATTATGATTCCCCCTCCCTCAGCTCCTCCAAGATCCCCCTTTGTCACTG
CTGATTGTTATTTGAAAAGCATTTGTGAGAAGGGATCATACTTAATGCACTGGACACTGTAATTAAGAGA
AACAAGACATCACCTACAAAAACAAACAAAAAGGCCAGCAAGACCGGCTCCGCAAGCCTCGGGAGACACA
AAAGATTAACCTAAGCCAAGGCAGGCTCAGCAGGCCAGGCTTCCGCAAATAAACTTTGAATTGGGCAGGT
CTCACCTAAACACCTTGATCTTGGGGTCATGACCCGGTCAGAGCCAGGACAGGAGATTTTTGACTATTAA
TTAA
