>Addgene plasmid #63883 | pGL3-SV40P-Tet2 enhancer H1 | addgene partial sequence | sequence record 108273 | SV40pA-R 5'-GAAATTTGTGATGCTATTGC-3'
TTGCATTCATTTTATGTTTCAGGTTCAGGGGGAGGTGTGGGAGGTTTTTTAAAGCAAGTAAAACCTCTAC
AAATGTGGTAAAATCGATAAGGATCCGTCGACCAGAGCGAGCAGAGGTCCTGAATTCAATTCCCAGCAAC
CACATGATGGCTCAACCATCAGTACAGCTACTGTATACTCATATACATAAAATAAAATAAATAAATCTTT
TTCAAAAAGGGTTTTGCCTGCATGTATGTATGTGCACCATGTGCATGCCCGGTGCTTGAAGCAACCAAAA
GAGGATGTCATATCTCTCAGAATGTAAGTTATGGATTATTGTGATATTACATGTGGTAGATTGAACCCCA
AACCTCTGGTAAGACCTGCCAGTGCTTTTAAGCACTGAGCCCTTCAGCACCAGTATATTTAATTTTAAAG
TGATTTAAATAAACAAGAAAGAATAAATTAAATCCTTCTTAGAGCAATTTTGTCATGCACATGTACATTT
TTATGGCCAAGGAAATAGGTTTCTGTGTGCAAAAGAAGCAGAGGAGACTATTACACAGTTAGACACGTGG
ACCTGGGCTCTCAGCAGAGCTATTTACACTTTGCCAACCTCCAAGAGAGATGGCTTTTGTGTCTGGGGCC
AGATCTCCACCCCCTTAATTAATAGTCAAAAATCTCCTGTCCTGGCTCTGACCGGGTCATGACCCCAAGA
TCAAGGTGTTTAGGTGAGACCTG
